>Addgene plasmid #141322 | pET-28b-RfxCas13d-His | addgene full sequence | sequence record 298657 | Addgene NGS Result
CCTGATGCGGTATTTTCTCCTTACGCATCTGTGCGGTATTTCACACCGCAATGGTGCACTCTCAGTACAA
TCTGCTCTGATGCCGCATAGTTAAGCCAGTATACACTCCGCTATCGCTACGTGACTGGGTCATGGCTGCG
CCCCGACACCCGCCAACACCCGCTGACGCGCCCTGACGGGCTTGTCTGCTCCCGGCATCCGCTTACAGAC
AAGCTGTGACCGTCTCCGGGAGCTGCATGTGTCAGAGGTTTTCACCGTCATCACCGAAACGCGCGAGGCA
GCTGCGGTAAAGCTCATCAGCGTGGTCGTGAAGCGATTCACAGATGTCTGCCTGTTCATCCGCGTCCAGC
TCGTTGAGTTTCTCCAGAAGCGTTAATGTCTGGCTTCTGATAAAGCGGGCCATGTTAAGGGCGGTTTTTT
CCTGTTTGGTCACTGATGCCTCCGTGTAAGGGGGATTTCTGTTCATGGGGGTAATGATACCGATGAAACG
AGAGAGGATGCTCACGATACGGGTTACTGATGATGAACATGCCCGGTTACTGGAACGTTGTGAGGGTAAA
CAACTGGCGGTATGGATGCGGCGGGACCAGAGAAAAATCACTCAGGGTCAATGCCAGCGCTTCGTTAATA
CAGATGTAGGTGTTCCACAGGGTAGCCAGCAGCATCCTGCGATGCAGATCCGGAACATAATGGTGCAGGG
CGCTGACTTCCGCGTTTCCAGACTTTACGAAACACGGAAACCGAAGACCATTCATGTTGTTGCTCAGGTC
GCAGACGTTTTGCAGCAGCAGTCGCTTCACGTTCGCTCGCGTATCGGTGATTCATTCTGCTAACCAGTAA
GGCAACCCCGCCAGCCTAGCCGGGTCCTCAACGACAGGAGCACGATCATGCGCACCCGTGGGGCCGCCAT
GCCGGCGATAATGGCCTGCTTCTCGCCGAAACGTTTGGTGGCGGGACCAGTGACGAAGGCTTGAGCGAGG
GCGTGCAAGATTCCGAATACCGCAAGCGACAGGCCGATCATCGTCGCGCTCCAGCGAAAGCGGTCCTCGC
CGAAAATGACCCAGAGCGCTGCCGGCACCTGTCCTACGAGTTGCATGATAAAGAAGACAGTCATAAGTGC
GGCGACGATAGTCATGCCCCGCGCCCACCGGAAGGAGCTGACTGGGTTGAAGGCTCTCAAGGGCATCGGT
CGAGATCCCGGTGCCTAATGAGTGAGCTAACTTACATTAATTGCGTTGCGCTCACTGCCCGCTTTCCAGT
CGGGAAACCTGTCGTGCCAGCTGCATTAATGAATCGGCCAACGCGCGGGGAGAGGCGGTTTGCGTATTGG
GCGCCAGGGTGGTTTTTCTTTTCACCAGTGAGACGGGCAACAGCTGATTGCCCTTCACCGCCTGGCCCTG
AGAGAGTTGCAGCAAGCGGTCCACGCTGGTTTGCCCCAGCAGGCGAAAATCCTGTTTGATGGTGGTTAAC
GGCGGGATATAACATGAGCTGTCTTCGGTATCGTCGTATCCCACTACCGAGATATCCGCACCAACGCGCA
GCCCGGACTCGGTAATGGCGCGCATTGCGCCCAGCGCCATCTGATCGTTGGCAACCAGCATCGCAGTGGG
AACGATGCCCTCATTCAGCATTTGCATGGTTTGTTGAAAACCGGACATGGCACTCCAGTCGCCTTCCCGT
TCCGCTATCGGCTGAATTTGATTGCGAGTGAGATATTTATGCCAGCCAGCCAGACGCAGACGCGCCGAGA
CAGAACTTAATGGGCCCGCTAACAGCGCGATTTGCTGGTGACCCAATGCGACCAGATGCTCCACGCCCAG
TCGCGTACCGTCTTCATGGGAGAAAATAATACTGTTGATGGGTGTCTGGTCAGAGACATCAAGAAATAAC
GCCGGAACATTAGTGCAGGCAGCTTCCACAGCAATGGCATCCTGGTCATCCAGCGGATAGTTAATGATCA
GCCCACTGACGCGTTGCGCGAGAAGATTGTGCACCGCCGCTTTACAGGCTTCGACGCCGCTTCGTTCTAC
CATCGACACCACCACGCTGGCACCCAGTTGATCGGCGCGAGATTTAATCGCCGCGACAATTTGCGACGGC
GCGTGCAGGGCCAGACTGGAGGTGGCAACGCCAATCAGCAACGACTGTTTGCCCGCCAGTTGTTGTGCCA
CGCGGTTGGGAATGTAATTCAGCTCCGCCATCGCCGCTTCCACTTTTTCCCGCGTTTTCGCAGAAACGTG
GCTGGCCTGGTTCACCACGCGGGAAACGGTCTGATAAGAGACACCGGCATACTCTGCGACATCGTATAAC
GTTACTGGTTTCACATTCACCACCCTGAATTGACTCTCTTCCGGGCGCTATCATGCCATACCGCGAAAGG
TTTTGCGCCATTCGATGGTGTCCGGGATCTCGACGCTCTCCCTTATGCGACTCCTGCATTAGGAAGCAGC
CCAGTAGTAGGTTGAGGCCGTTGAGCACCGCCGCCGCAAGGAATGGTGCATGCAAGGAGATGGCGCCCAA
CAGTCCCCCGGCCACGGGGCCTGCCACCATACCCACGCCGAAACAAGCGCTCATGAGCCCGAAGTGGCGA
GCCCGATCTTCCCCATCGGTGATGTCGGCGATATAGGCGCCAGCAACCGCACCTGTGGCGCCGGTGATGC
CGGCCACGATGCGTCCGGCGTAGAGGATCGAGATCTCGATCCCGCGAAATTAATACGACTCACTATAGGG
GAATTGTGAGCGGATAACAATTCCCCTCTAGAAATAATTTTGTTTAACTTTAAGAAGGAGATATACCATG
GCGAGCGAGGCCAGCATCGAAAAAAAAAAGTCCTTCGCCAAGGGCATGGGCGTGAAGTCCACACTCGTGT
CCGGCTCCAAAGTGTACATGACAACCTTCGCCGAAGGCAGCGACGCCAGGCTGGAAAAGATCGTGGAGGG
CGACAGCATCAGGAGCGTGAATGAGGGCGAGGCCTTCAGCGCTGAAATGGCCGATAAAAACGCCGGCTAT
AAGATCGGCAACGCCAAATTCAGCCATCCTAAGGGCTACGCCGTGGTGGCTAACAACCCTCTGTATACAG
GACCCGTCCAGCAGGATATGCTCGGCCTGAAGGAAACTCTGGAAAAGAGGTACTTCGGCGAGAGCGCTGA
TGGCAATGACAATATTTGTATCCAGGTGATCCATAACATCCTGGACATTGAAAAAATCCTCGCCGAATAC
ATTACCAACGCCGCCTACGCCGTCAACAATATCTCCGGCCTGGATAAGGACATTATTGGATTCGGCAAGT
TCTCCACAGTGTATACCTACGACGAATTCAAAGACCCCGAGCACCATAGGGCCGCTTTCAACAATAACGA
TAAGCTCATCAACGCCATCAAGGCCCAGTATGACGAGTTCGACAACTTCCTCGATAACCCCAGACTCGGC
TATTTCGGCCAGGCCTTTTTCAGCAAGGAGGGCAGAAATTACATCATCAATTACGGCAACGAATGCTATG
ACATTCTGGCCCTCCTGAGCGGACTGAGGCACTGGGTGGTCCATAACAACGAAGAAGAGTCCAGGATCTC
CAGGACCTGGCTCTACAACCTCGATAAGAACCTCGACAACGAATACATCTCCACCCTCAACTACCTCTAC
GACAGGATCACCAATGAGCTGACCAACTCCTTCTCCAAGAACTCCGCCGCCAACGTGAACTATATTGCCG
AAACTCTGGGAATCAACCCTGCCGAATTCGCCGAACAATATTTCAGATTCAGCATTATGAAAGAGCAGAA
AAACCTCGGATTCAATATCACCAAGCTCAGGGAAGTGATGCTGGACAGGAAGGATATGTCCGAGATCAGG
AAAAATCATAAGGTGTTCGACTCCATCAGGACCAAGGTCTACACCATGATGGACTTTGTGATTTATAGGT
ATTACATCGAAGAGGATGCCAAGGTGGCTGCCGCCAATAAGTCCCTCCCCGATAATGAGAAGTCCCTGAG
CGAGAAGGATATCTTTGTGATTAACCTGAGGGGCTCCTTCAACGACGACCAGAAGGATGCCCTCTACTAC
GATGAAGCTAATAGAATTTGGAGAAAGCTCGAAAATATCATGCACAACATCAAGGAATTTAGGGGAAACA
AGACAAGAGAGTATAAGAAGAAGGACGCCCCTAGACTGCCCAGAATCCTGCCCGCTGGCCGTGATGTTTC
CGCCTTCAGCAAACTCATGTATGCCCTGACCATGTTCCTGGATGGCAAGGAGATCAACGACCTCCTGACC
ACCCTGATTAATAAATTCGATAACATCCAGAGCTTCCTGAAGGTGATGCCTCTCATCGGAGTCAACGCTA
AGTTCGTGGAGGAATACGCCTTTTTCAAAGACTCCGCCAAGATCGCCGATGAGCTGAGGCTGATCAAGTC
CTTCGCTAGAATGGGAGAACCTATTGCCGATGCCAGGAGGGCCATGTATATCGACGCCATCCGTATTTTA
GGAACCAACCTGTCCTATGATGAGCTCAAGGCCCTCGCCGACACCTTTTCCCTGGACGAGAACGGAAACA
AGCTCAAGAAAGGCAAGCACGGCATGAGAAATTTCATTATTAATAACGTGATCAGCAATAAAAGGTTCCA
CTACCTGATCAGATACGGTGATCCTGCCCACCTCCATGAGATCGCCAAAAACGAGGCCGTGGTGAAGTTC
GTGCTCGGCAGGATCGCTGACATCCAGAAAAAACAGGGCCAGAACGGCAAGAACCAGATCGACAGGTACT
ACGAAACTTGTATCGGAAAGGATAAGGGCAAGAGCGTGAGCGAAAAGGTGGACGCTCTCACAAAGATCAT
CACCGGAATGAACTACGACCAATTCGACAAGAAAAGGAGCGTCATTGAGGACACCGGCAGGGAAAACGCC
GAGAGGGAGAAGTTTAAAAAGATCATCAGCCTGTACCTCACCGTGATCTACCACATCCTCAAGAATATTG
TCAATATCAACGCCAGGTACGTCATCGGATTCCATTGCGTCGAGCGTGATGCTCAACTGTACAAGGAGAA
AGGCTACGACATCAATCTCAAGAAACTGGAAGAGAAGGGATTCAGCTCCGTCACCAAGCTCTGCGCTGGC
ATTGATGAAACTGCCCCCGATAAGAGAAAGGACGTGGAAAAGGAGATGGCTGAAAGAGCCAAGGAGAGCA
TTGACAGCCTCGAGAGCGCCAACCCCAAGCTGTATGCCAATTACATCAAATACAGCGACGAGAAGAAAGC
CGAGGAGTTCACCAGGCAGATTAACAGGGAGAAGGCCAAAACCGCCCTGAACGCCTACCTGAGGAACACC
AAGTGGAATGTGATCATCAGGGAGGACCTCCTGAGAATTGACAACAAGACATGTACCCTGTTCAGAAACA
AGGCCGTCCACCTGGAAGTGGCCAGGTATGTCCACGCCTATATCAACGACATTGCCGAGGTCAATTCCTA
CTTCCAACTGTACCATTACATCATGCAGAGAATTATCATGAATGAGAGGTACGAGAAAAGCAGCGGAAAG
GTGTCCGAGTACTTCGACGCTGTGAATGACGAGAAGAAGTACAACGATAGGCTCCTGAAACTGCTGTGTG
TGCCTTTCGGCTACTGTATCCCCAGGTTTAAGAACCTGAGCATCGAGGCCCTGTTCGATAGGAACGAGGC
CGCCAAGTTCGACAAGGAGAAAAAGAAGGTGTCCGGCAATTCCGGATCCGGAGCGGCCGCACTCGAGCAC
CACCACCACCACCACTGAGATCCGGCTGCTAACAAAGCCCGAAAGGAAGCTGAGTTGGCTGCTGCCACCG
CTGAGCAATAACTAGCATAACCCCTTGGGGCCTCTAAACGGGTCTTGAGGGGTTTTTTGCTGAAAGGAGG
AACTATATCCGGATTGGCGAATGGG
[124 nt withheld, positions 5906-6029]
C
[91 nt withheld, positions 6031-6121]
A
[49 nt withheld, positions 6123-6171]
CCTTTGACGTTGGAGTCCACGTTCTTT
[37 nt withheld, positions 6199-6235]
ACCCTATCTCGGTCTATTCTTTTGATTTATAAGGGATTTTGCCGATTTCGGCCTATTGGTTAAAAAATGA
GCTGATTTAACAAAAATTTAACGCGAATTTTAACAAAATATTAACGCTTACAATTTAGGTGGCACTTTTC
GGGGAAATGTGCGCGGAACCCCTATTTGTTTATTTTTCTAAATACATTCAAATATGTATCCGCTCATGAA
TTAATTCTTAGAAAAACTCATCGAGCATCAAATGAAACTGCAATTTATTCATATCAGGATTATCAATACC
ATATTTTTGAAAAAGCCGTTTCTGTAATGAAGGAGAAAACTCACCGAGGCAGTTCCATAGGATGGCAAGA
TCCTGGTATCGGTCTGCGATTCCGACTCGTCCAACATCAATACAACCTATTAATTTCCCCTCGTCAAAAA
TAAGGTTATCAAGTGAGAAATCACCATGAGTGACGACTGAATCCGGTGAGAATGGCAAAAGTTTATGCAT
TTCTTTCCAGACTTGTTCAACAGGCCAGCCATTACGCTCGTCATCAAAATCACTCGCATCAACCAAACCG
TTATTCATTCGTGATTGCGCCTGAGCGAGACGAAATACGCGATCGCTGTTAAAAGGACAATTACAAACAG
GAATCGAATGCAACCGGCGCAGGAACACTGCCAGCGCATCAACAATATTTTCACCTGAATCAGGATATTC
TTCTAATACCTGGAATGCTGTTTTCCCGGGGATCGCAGTGGTGAGTAACCATGCATCATCAGGAGTACGG
ATAAAATGCTTGATGGTCGGAAGAGGCATAAATTCCGTCAGCCAGTTTAGTCTGACCATCTCATCTGTAA
CATCATTGGCAACGCTACCTTTGCCATGTTTCAGAAACAACTCTGGCGCATCGGGCTTCCCATACAATCG
ATAGATTGTCGCACCTGATTGCCCGACATTATCGCGAGCCCATTTATACCCATATAAATCAGCATCCATG
TTGGAATTTAATCGCGGCCTAGAGCAAGACGTTTCCCGTTGAATATGGCTCATAACACCCCTTGTATTAC
TGTTTATGTAAGCAGACAGTTTTATTGTTCATGACCAAAATCCCTTAACGTGAGTTTTCGTTCCACTGAG
CGTCAGACCCCGTAGAAAAGATCAAAGGATCTTCTTGAGATCCTTTTTTTCTGCGCGTAATCTGCTGCTT
GCAAACAAAAAAACCACCGCTACCAGCGGTGGTTTGTTTGCCGGATCAAGAGCTACCAACTCTTTTTCCG
AAGGTAACTGGCTTCAGCAGAGCGCAGATACCAAATACTGTCCTTCTAGTGTAGCCGTAGTTAGGCCACC
ACTTCAAGAACTCTGTAGCACCGCCTACATACCTCGCTCTGCTAATCCTGTTACCAGTGGCTGCTGCCAG
TGGCGATAAGTCGTGTCTTACCGGGTTGGACTCAAGACGATAGTTACCGGATAAGGCGCAGCGGTCGGGC
TGAACGGGGGGTTCGTGCACACAGCCCAGCTTGGAGCGAACGACCTACACCGAACTGAGATACCTACAGC
GTGAGCTATGAGAAAGCGCCACGCTTCCCGAAGGGAGAAAGGCGGACAGGTATCCGGTAAGCGGCAGGGT
CGGAACAGGAGAGCGCACGAGGGAGCTTCCAGGGGGAAACGCCTGGTATCTTTATAGTCCTGTCGGGTTT
CGCCACCTCTGACTTGAGCGTCGATTTTTGTGATGCTCGTCAGGGGGGCGGAGCCTATGGAAAAACGCCA
GCAACGCGGCCTTTTTACGGTTCCTGGCCTTTTGCTGGCCTTTTGCTCACATGTTCTTTCCTGCGTTATC
CCCTGATTCTGTGGATAACCGTATTACCGCCTTTGAGTGAGCTGATACCGCTCGCCGCAGCCGAACGACC
GAGCGCAGCGAGTCAGTGAGCGAGGAAGCGGAAGAGCG
Features (pLannotate 1.2.2; 19 found; start..end, strand, type, name):
      1..140     -  misc_feature   bom: basis of mobility region from pBR322
    242..433     -  CDS            rop: Rop protein, which maintains plasmids at low copy number; rop
    450..830     +  CDS            YPB1_ECOLX: Protein predicted: Swiss-Prot protein existence level 4. From Escherichia coli.
    902..1193    -  CDS            TcR (fragment): tetracycline efflux protein; tet; confers resistance to tetracycline
   1208..1229    -  protein_bind   CAP binding site: CAP binding activates transcription in the presence of cAMP. E. coli catabolite activator protein
   1242..2324    -  CDS            lacI: lac repressor; lacI; The lac repressor binds to the lac operator to inhibit transcription in E. coli. This inhibition can be relieved by adding lactose or isopropyl-β-D-thiogalactopyranoside (IPTG).
   2325..2402    -  promoter       lacI promoter: lacI
   2410..2689    -  CDS            TcR (fragment): tetracycline efflux protein; tet; confers resistance to tetracycline
   2711..2729    +  promoter       T7 promoter: promoter for bacteriophage T7 RNA polymerase
   2730..2754    +  protein_bind   lac operator: The lac repressor binds to the lac operator to inhibit transcription in E. coli. This inhibition can be relieved by adding lactose or isopropyl-β-D-thiogalactopyranoside (IPTG). lac repressor encoded by lacI
   2769..2791    +  RBS            RBS: efficient ribosome binding site from bacteriophage T7 gene 10 (Olins and Rangwala, 1989)
   2816..5713    +  CDS            RfxCas13d: RNA-targeting Type VI CRISPR protein from Ruminococcus flavefaciens strain XPD3002 (Konermann et al., 2018)
   5738..5755    +  CDS            9xHis (fragment): 9xHis affinity tag
   5765..5814    +  CDS            SET1 (fragment): solubility-enhancement tag derived from T7 phage gene 10B
   5822..5869    +  terminator     T7 terminator: transcription terminator for bacteriophage T7 RNA polymerase
   5906..6334    +  rep_origin     f1 ori (sequence partly withheld): f1 bacteriophage origin of replication; arrow indicates direction of (+) strand synthesis
   6387..6444    +  promoter       AmpR promoter (fragment): bla
   6453..7268    -  CDS            KanR: aminoglycoside phosphotransferase; aph(3')-Ia; confers resistance to kanamycin in bacteria or G418 (Geneticin®) in eukaryotes
   7390..7978    +  rep_origin     ori: high-copy-number ColE1/pMB1/pBR322/pUC origin of replication
