[The description below was written by a language model from this plasmid's Addgene catalogue record and pLannotate feature annotations shown in this document.]
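Description:
pET-28b-RfxCas13d-His is a bacterial expression plasmid of about 8.2 kb for producing and purifying recombinant RfxCas13d (CasRx), the RNA-targeting type VI CRISPR effector from Ruminococcus flavefaciens XPD3002. It is built on a pET-28b backbone previously used for a His-tagged Cas9. The roughly 3 kb Cas13d coding sequence was taken from pT3TS-RfxCas13d and inserted between NcoI and NotI sites. The plasmid replicates in E. coli from a ColE1/pBR322-type origin and also carries the rop gene and bom region, which normally keep pET vectors at moderate copy number, although the record lists copy number as unknown. Selection is by kanamycin through the aph(3')-Ia resistance gene. An f1 origin is present as a standard pET element. The short tetracycline-resistance fragments, the AmpR promoter fragment and the SET1 fragment in the annotation appear to be backbone remnants or partial matches rather than functional parts.

Expression is driven by a T7 promoter immediately followed by a lac operator, with the T7 gene 10 ribosome binding site upstream of the open reading frame and a T7 terminator downstream. The plasmid-borne lacI gene supplies lac repressor, so transcription is held off until IPTG is added in a host that provides T7 RNA polymerase. The Cas13d open reading frame is followed by a C-terminal 6xHis tag, which the automated annotation labels as a fragment of a 9xHis tag and which allows metal-affinity purification. According to the associated publication title, the purified protein fits work on Cas13d-mediated mRNA knockdown in animal embryos, presumably in combination with guide RNAs, which this plasmid does not encode.
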