Addgene plasmid #141322: pET-28b-RfxCas13d-His
Purpose: Plasmid for bacterial expression and purification of RfxCas13d protein
Depositing lab: Ariel Bazzini & Miguel Angel Moreno-Mateos. Depositing organization: Centro Andaluz de Biologia del Desarrollo (CABD). Publication: CRISPR-Cas13d Induces Efficient mRNA Knockdown in Animal Embryos. Kushawah G, Hernandez-Huertas L, Abugattas-Nunez Del Prado J, Martinez-Morales JR, DeVore ML, Hassan H, Moreno-Sanchez I, Tomas-Gallardo L, Diaz-Moscoso A, Monges DE, Guelfo JR, Theune WC, Brannan EO, Wang W, Corbin TJ, Moran AM, Sanchez Alvarado A, Malaga-Trillo E, Takacs CM, Bazzini AA, Moreno-Mateos MA. Dev Cell. 2020 Sep 28;54(6):805-817.e7. doi: 10.1016/j.devcel.2020.07.013. Epub 2020 Aug 7. PubMed 32768421.
Backbone
  Vector backbone: pET-28b-Cas9-His
  Backbone size w/o insert (bp): 5160
  Total vector size (bp): 8160
  Vector type: Bacterial Expression, CRISPR
Growth in bacteria
  Bacterial resistance: Kanamycin, 50 μg/mL
  Growth temperature: 37°C
  Growth strain: DH5alpha
  Copy number: Unknown
Gene/Insert
  Gene/Insert name: Rfx-Cas13d (alt name: CasRx)
  Species: Ruminococcus flavefaciens XPD3002
  Insert size (bp): 3000
  Promoter: T7
  Tag / fusion protein: 6xHis (C terminal on insert)
  Cloning method: Restriction Enzyme; 5′ cloning site NcoI (not destroyed); 3′ cloning site NotI (unknown if destroyed)
  Sequencing primers: 5′ T7; 3′ GCTAGTTATTGCTCAGCGG
Resource information
  A portion of this plasmid was derived from a plasmid made by: Cloned from pT3TS-RfxCas13d
Terms and licenses: Academic/Nonprofit Terms; Industry Terms: Not Available to Industry
Depositor comments: This plasmid is owned by Moreno-Mateos Lab (CABD, Seville, Spain) and Bazzini Lab (Stowers Institute, Kansas, MO, USA)
How to cite: pET-28b-RfxCas13d-His was a gift from Ariel Bazzini & Miguel Angel Moreno-Mateos (Addgene plasmid # 141322 ; http://n2t.net/addgene:141322 ; RRID:Addgene_141322)
